Addgene plasmid #41506: TAL-4GG1
Depositing lab: Veit Hornung. Depositing organization: Universitaetsklinikum Bonn. Publication: A ligation-independent cloning technique for high-throughput assembly of transcription activator-like effector genes. Schmid-Burgk JL, Schmidt T, Kaiser V, Honing K, Hornung V. Nat Biotechnol. 2012 Dec 16. doi: 10.1038/nbt.2460. PubMed 23242165.
Backbone
  Vector backbone: Custom backbone
  Backbone size w/o insert (bp): 2961
  Vector type: PCR Cloning Vector
Growth in bacteria
  Bacterial resistance: Ampicillin, 100 μg/mL
  Growth temperature: 37°C
  Growth strain: DH10B
  Copy number: High Copy
Gene/Insert
  Gene/Insert name: 4GG1
  Species: Synthetic
  Insert size (bp): 220
  Cloning method: Unknown
  Sequencing primers: 5′ M13_pUC_fwd; 3′ M13_pUC_rev
Terms and licenses: Academic/Nonprofit Terms; Industry Terms: Not Available to Industry
How to cite: TAL-4GG1 was a gift from Veit Hornung (Addgene plasmid # 41506 ; http://n2t.net/addgene:41506 ; RRID:Addgene_41506)
