[The description below was written by a language model from this plasmid's Addgene catalogue record.]
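Description:
TAL-4GG1 is a small bacterial cloning plasmid that carries one building block for assembling transcription activator-like effector (TALE) genes. It is built on a custom backbone of 2961 bp, catalogued as a PCR cloning vector, and is maintained in E. coli at high copy number under ampicillin selection. The record does not list the origin of replication or other backbone features, and no feature table is provided. The use of standard M13/pUC forward and reverse sequencing primers does indicate that the insert sits between pUC-style universal priming sites.

The payload is a synthetic 220 bp insert named 4GG1. The record does not define this name or describe the insert's internal structure. The associated work concerns a ligation-independent cloning method for high-throughput TALE gene assembly, and the size is about that of two TALE repeat units. It is therefore plausible that the insert is a pre-made repeat module, with the name encoding its position in the array and its target bases (here two guanines). This reading is an inference rather than a stated fact. The plasmid has no recorded promoter, tag, reporter or eukaryotic selection marker, which suggests it is a storage and template vector rather than an expression construct.

In practice, a plasmid of this kind would serve as one member of a library of repeat fragments. Fragments are combined in a defined order through ligation-independent joining of complementary overhangs to build custom DNA-binding arrays for designer TALE nucleases or transcriptional regulators. How the insert was originally cloned into the backbone is recorded as unknown.
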