>Addgene plasmid #41506 | TAL-4GG1 | depositor partial sequence | sequence record 55375 | TAL-4GG1 sequence 220 bps
GAATGCAGGTTGTCGCCATCGCCTCTAACAAGGGGGGAAAGCAAGCCCTGGAAACCGTGCAAAGGTTGTT
GCCCGTCCTTTGTCAAGACCACGGCCTTACACCCGAGCAAGTCGTGGCCATTGCATCAAACAAGGGTGGC
AAACAGGCTCTTGAGACTGTTCAGAGACTTCTCCCAGTTCTCTGTCAAGCCCACGGTTTGACACCCGACC
AAGGGCATTC
