>Addgene plasmid #41506 | TAL-4GG1 | addgene partial sequence | sequence record 55925 | M13_pUC_fwd
TCGAGCTCGGTACCTCGCGAATGCATCTAGATATTTGGGAATGCCCTTGGTCGGGTGTCAAACCGTGGGC
TTGACAGAGAACTGGGAGAAGTCTCTGAACAGTCTCAAGAGCCTGTTTGCCACCCTTGTTTGATGCAATG
GCCACGACTTGCTCGGGTGTAAGGCCGTGGTCTTGACAAAGGACGGGCAACAACCTTTGCACGGTTTCCA
GGGCTTGCTTTCCCCCCTTGTTAGAGGCGATGGCGACAACCTGCATTCATTTGGATCGGATCCCGGGCCC
GTCGACTGCAGAGGCCTGCATGCAAGCTTGGCGTAATCATGGTCATAGCTGTTTCCTGTGTGAAATTGTT
ATCCGCTCACAATTCCACACAACATACGAGCCGGAAGCATAAAGTGTAAAGCCTGGGGTGCCTAATGAGT
GAGCTAACTCACATTAATTGCGTTGCGCTCACTGCCCGCTTTCCAGTCGGGAAACCTGTCGTGCCAGCTG
CATTAATGAATCGGCCAACGCGCGGGGAGAGGCGGTTTGCGTATTGGGCGCTCTTCCGCTTCCTCGCTCA
CTGACTCGCTGCGCTCGGTCGTTCGGCTGCGGCGAGCGGTATCAGCTCACTCAAAGGCGGTAATACGGTT
ATCCACAGAATCAGGGGATAACGCAGGAAAGAACATGTGAGCAAAAGGCCAGCAAAAGGCCAGGAACCGT
AAAAAGGCCGCGTTGCTGGCGTTTTTCCATAGGCTCCGCCCCCCTGACGAGCATCACAAAAATCGACGCT
CAAGTCAGAGGTGGCGAAACCCGACAGGACTATAAAGATACCAGGCGTTTCCCCCTGGAAGCTCCCTCGT
GCGCTCTCCTGTTCCGACCCTGCCGCTTACCGGATACCTGTCCGCCTTTCTCCCTTCGG
